Addgene plasmid #43234: II-AATT
Depositing lab: Chad Cowan & Kiran Musunuru. Depositing organization: Harvard University. Publication: A TALEN Genome-Editing System for Generating Human Stem Cell-Based Disease Models. Ding Q, Lee YK, Schaefer EA, Peters DT, Veres A, Kim K, Kuperwasser N, Motola DL, Meissner TB, Hendriks WT, Trevisan M, Gupta RM, Moisan A, Banks E, Friesen M, Schinzel RT, Xia F, Tang A, Xia Y, Figueroa E, Wann A, Ahfeldt T, Daheron L, Zhang F, Rubin LL, Peng LF, Chung RT, Musunuru K, Cowan CA. Cell Stem Cell. 2012 Dec 12. pii: S1934-5909(12)00645-5. doi: 10.1016/j.stem.2012.11.011. PubMed 23246482.
Backbone
  Vector backbone: pCRII-TOPO
  Backbone manufacturer: Invitrogen
  Backbone size w/o insert (bp): 3973
  Vector type: Bacterial Cloning
Growth in bacteria
  Bacterial resistance: Ampicillin and Kanamycin, 100 & 50 μg/mL
  Growth temperature: 37°C
  Growth strain: Top10
  Copy number: High Copy
Gene/Insert
  Gene/Insert name: II-AATT
  Species: Synthetic
  Insert size (bp): 426
  Cloning method: TOPO Cloning
  Sequencing primers: 5′ T7; 3′ M13-rev
Terms and licenses: Academic/Nonprofit Terms; Industry Terms: Not Available to Industry
How to cite: II-AATT was a gift from Chad Cowan & Kiran Musunuru (Addgene plasmid # 43234 ; http://n2t.net/addgene:43234 ; RRID:Addgene_43234)
