[The description below was written by a language model from this plasmid's Addgene catalogue record.]
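Description:
II-AATT is a bacterial cloning plasmid built on the commercial pCRII-TOPO backbone (about 4 kb without insert), into which a 426 bp synthetic fragment was introduced by TOPO cloning. It is a high-copy plasmid maintained in E. coli and selectable with both ampicillin and kanamycin, consistent with the dual resistance markers carried by this backbone. No feature table accompanies the record, so individual backbone elements such as the origin of replication are not itemised. The listed sequencing primers, T7 and M13 reverse, indicate that standard priming sites flank the cloning site and can be used to verify the insert.

The record gives no functional annotation for the insert beyond its name, synthetic origin and size. It was deposited with a publication describing a TALEN genome-editing system for generating human stem cell-based disease models. In that context, the name plausibly denotes a pre-assembled module of four TAL effector repeats recognising the bases A-A-T-T, with "II" marking its position within a larger repeat array. A length of 426 bp fits roughly four repeat units of about 34 amino acids each. This reading is an inference from the name, size and associated paper, not something the catalogue fields state.

The plasmid has no recorded promoter driving expression of the insert, no tags and no reporter, and it is classed purely as a cloning vector. It is therefore best understood as a storage and source plasmid, supplying a defined synthetic fragment for later assembly into full-length TALEN constructs, not as something delivered to mammalian cells directly.
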