>Addgene plasmid #43234 | II-AATT | depositor partial sequence | sequence record 58499 | II-AATT sequence 426 bps
CGTCTCGCTTAACCCCAGAGCAGGTCGTGGCAATCGCCTCCAACATTGGCGGGAAACAGGCACTCGAGAC
TGTCCAGCGCCTGCTTCCCGTGCTGTGCCAAGCGCACGGACTCACCCCAGAGCAGGTCGTGGCAATCGCC
TCCAACATTGGCGGGAAACAGGCACTCGAGACTGTCCAGCGCCTGCTTCCCGTGCTGTGCCAAGCGCACG
GCCTCACCCCAGAGCAGGTCGTGGCCATTGCCTCGAATGGAGGGGGCAAACAGGCGTTGGAAACCGTACA
ACGATTGCTGCCGGTGCTGTGCCAAGCGCACGGATTAACCCCAGAGCAGGTCGTGGCCATTGCCTCGAAT
GGAGGGGGCAAACAGGCGTTGGAAACCGTACAACGATTGCTGCCGGTGCTGTGCCAAGCGCACGGGCTCA
GAGACG
