>Addgene plasmid #43234 | II-AATT | addgene partial sequence | sequence record 61937 | M13-F20 5'-TGTAAAACGACGGCCAGT-3'
GGGCGAATTGGGCCCTCTAGATGCATGCTCGAGCGGCCGCCAGTGTGATGGATATCTGCAGAATTCGCCC
TTAGTATCTTTCCTGTGCCCACGTCTCTGAGCCCGTGCGCTTGGCACAGCACCGGCAGCAATCGTTGTAC
GGTTTCCAACGCCTGTTTGCCCCCTCCATTCGAGGCAATGGCCACGACCTGCTCTGGGGTTAATCCGTGC
GCTTGGCACAGCACCGGCAGCAATCGTTGTACGGTTTCCAACGCCTGTTTGCCCCCTCCATTCGAGGCAA
TGGCCACGACCTGCTCTGGGGTGAGGCCGTGCGCTTGGCACAGCACGGGAAGCAGGCGCTGGACAGTCTC
GAGTGCCTGTTTCCCGCCAATGTTGGAGGCGATTGCCACGACCTGCTCTGGGGTGAGTCCGTGCGCTTGG
CACAGCACGGGAAGCAGGCGCTGGACAGTCTCGAGTGCCTGTTTCCCGCCAATGTTGGAGGCGATTGCCA
CGACCTGCTCTGGGGTTAAGCGAGACGCGCTAGGACGGCATCTATATAAGGGCGAATTCCAGCACACTGG
CGGCCGTTACTAGTGGATCCGAGCTCGGTACCAAGCTTGGCGTAATCATGGTCATAGCTGTTTCCTGTGT
GAAATTGTTATCCGCTCACAATTCCACACAACATACGAGCCGGAAGCATAAAGTGTAAAGCCTGGGGTGC
CTAATGAGTGAGCTAACTCACATTAATTGCGTTGCGCTCACTGCCCGCTTTCCAGTCGGGAAACCTGTCG
TGCCAGCTGCATTAATGAATCGGCCAACGCGCGGGGAGAGGCGGTTTGCGTATTGGGCGCTCTTCCGCTT
CCTCGCTCACTGACTCGCTGCGCTCGGTCGTTCGGCTGCGGCGA
